Addgene plasmid #173296: RVD-CC1
Purpose: One-step assembly of custom RVD arrays to construct DdCBE, TALE, etc.
Depositing lab: Bin Shen. Depositing organization: Nanjing Medical University. Publication: Precision modeling of mitochondrial diseases in zebrafish via DdCBE-mediated mtDNA base editing. Guo J, Zhang X, Chen X, Sun H, Dai Y, Wang J, Qian X, Tan L, Lou X, Shen B. Cell Discov. 2021 Sep 3;7(1):78. doi: 10.1038/s41421-021-00307-9. PubMed 34480028.
Backbone
  Vector backbone: TetR T vector
  Vector type: Unspecified
Growth in bacteria
  Bacterial resistance: Tetracycline, 10 μg/mL
  Growth temperature: 37°C
  Growth strain: DH5alpha
  Copy number: High Copy
Gene/Insert
  Gene/Insert name: HD-HD dimer RVD at Position1
  Species: Synthetic
  Mutation: no
  Cloning method: Restriction Enzyme; 5′ cloning site Unknown (unknown if destroyed)
Terms and licenses: Academic/Nonprofit Terms; Industry Terms: Not Available to Industry
Depositor comments: RVD is inserted into TA site of TetR T vector
How to cite: RVD-CC1 was a gift from Bin Shen (Addgene plasmid # 173296 ; http://n2t.net/addgene:173296 ; RRID:Addgene_173296)
