[The description below was written by a language model from this plasmid's Addgene catalogue record and pLannotate feature annotations shown in this document.]
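Description:
RVD-CC1 is a small (about 2.6 kb) bacterial module plasmid belonging to a library of building blocks for one-step assembly of custom TALE repeat arrays. It is built on a "TetR T vector", a minimal TA-cloning backbone. According to the feature table, this backbone carries a tetracycline efflux gene (TcR) driven by its native tet promoter for selection, plus a high-copy ColE1/pUC-type origin for propagation in E. coli. The annotation also picks up a T7 promoter and short fragments resembling a kanamycin resistance gene and the RSF origin. These are partial matches, most likely remnants of the vector's construction, and should not be read as functional elements. The plasmid has no eukaryotic expression elements and serves purely as a cloning intermediate.

The insert is a synthetic dimer of two TALE repeats, each carrying the HD repeat-variable diresidue (RVD), which in the TALE code specifies recognition of cytosine. This explains the "CC" in the name, and the "1" denotes that the module is designed to occupy position 1 of an assembled array. The depositor notes that the dimer was placed into the TA site of the T vector. The automated annotation does not label the insert, which presumably lies in the unannotated stretch between the T7 promoter and the origin. The record does not state the flanking restriction sites or overhangs used for assembly.

Combined with other positional dimer modules from the same set, the plasmid allows rapid construction of DNA-binding arrays for TALE-based tools. These include DddA-derived cytosine base editors (DdCBEs), which the associated work used for mitochondrial DNA base editing to model mitochondrial disease in zebrafish.
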