Features (pLannotate 1.2.2; 6 found; start..end, strand, type, name):
      1..29      +  promoter       tet promoter: E. coli promoter for tetracycline efflux protein gene
     77..1267    +  CDS            TcR: tetracycline efflux protein; tet; confers resistance to tetracycline
   1365..1439    +  CDS            KanR (fragment): aminoglycoside phosphotransferase; aphA-3; confers resistance to kanamycin
   1442..1460    -  promoter       T7 promoter: promoter for bacteriophage T7 RNA polymerase
   1894..2482    +  rep_origin     ori: high-copy-number ColE1/pMB1/pBR322/pUC origin of replication
   2554..2593    -  rep_origin     RSF ori (fragment): Plasmids containing the RSF 1030 origin of replication can be propagated in E. coli cells that contain additional plasmids with compatible origins.
>Addgene plasmid #173296 | RVD-CC1 | addgene full sequence | sequence record 354979 | Addgene NGS Result
TTGACAGCTTATCATCGATTAGCTTTAATGCGGTAGTTTATCACAGTTAAATTGCTAACGCAGTCAGGCA
CCGTGTATGAAATCTAACAATGCGCTCATCGTCATCCTCGGCACCGTCACCCTGGATGCTGTAGGCATAG
GCTTGGTTATGCCGGTACTGCCGGGCCTCTTGCGGGATATCGTCCATTCCGACAGCATCGCCAGTCACTA
TGGCGTGCTGCTAGCGCTATATGCGTTGATGCAATTTCTATGCGCACCCGTTCTCGGAGCACTGTCCGAC
CGCTTTGGCCGCCGCCCAGTCCTGCTCGCTTCGCTACTTGGAGCCACTATCGACTACGCGATCATGGCGA
CCACACCCGTCCTGTGGATTCTCTACGCCGGACGCATCGTGGCCGGCATCACCGGCGCCACAGGTGCGGT
TGCTGGCGCCTATATCGCCGACATCACCGATGGGGAAGATCGGGCTCGCCACTTCGGGCTCATGAGCGCT
TGTTTCGGCGTGGGTATGGTGGCAGGCCCCGTGGCCGGGGGACTGTTGGGCGCCATCTCCTTACATGCAC
CATTCCTTGCGGCGGCGGTGCTCAACGGCCTCAACCTACTACTGGGCTGCTTCCTAATGCAGGAGTCGCA
TAAGGGAGAGCGCCGACCCATGCCCTTGAGAGCCTTCAACCCAGTCAGCTCCTTCCGGTGGGCGCGGGGC
ATGACTATCGTCGCCGCACTTATGACTGTCTTCTTTATCATGCAACTCGTAGGACAGGTGCCGGCAGCGC
TCTGGGTCATTTTCGGCGAGGACCGCTTTCGCTGGAGCGCGACGATGATCGGCCTGTCGCTTGCGGTATT
CGGAATCTTGCACGCCCTCGCTCAAGCCTTCGTCACTGGTCCCGCCACCAAACGTTTCGGCGAGAAGCAG
GCCATTATCGCCGGCATGGCGGCCGACGCGCTGGGCTACGTCTTGCTGGCGTTCGCGACGCGAGGCTGGA
TGGCCTTCCCCATTATGATTCTTCTCGCTTCCGGCGGCATCGGGATGCCCGCGTTGCAGGCCATGCTGTC
CAGGCAGGTAGATGACGACCATCAGGGACAGCTTCAAGGATCGCTCGCGGCTCTTACCAGCCTAACTTCG
ATCATTGGACCGCTGATCGTCACGGCGATTTATGCCGCCTCGGCGAGCACATGGAACGGGTTGGCATGGA
TTGTAGGCGCCGCCCTATACCTTGTCTGCCTCCCCGCGTTGCGTCGCGGTGCATGGAGCCGGGCCACCTC
GACCTGAATGGAAGCCGGCGGCACCTCGCTAACGGATTCACCACTCCAAGAATTGGAGCCAATCAATTCT
TGCGGAGAACTGTGAATGCGCAAACCAACCCTTGATCGGGGAAGAACAGTATGTCGAGCTATTTTTTGAC
TTACTGGGGATCAAGCCTGATTGGGAGAAAATAAAATATCCCCTATAGTGAGTCGTATTACATGGTCATA
GCTGTTTCCTGGCAGCTCTGGCCCGTGTCTCAAAATCTCTGATGTTACATTGCACAAGATAAAAATATAT
CATCATGCCTCCTCTAGACCAAAGCTGGTCTCGCCCCGGAGCAGGTGGTGGCCATCGCTAGTCATGACGG
TGGCAAACAGGCTCTTGAAACCGTCCAACGCCTTCTACCAGTTCTCTGTCAAGCCCACGGACTAACCCCA
GCGCAAGTTGTAGCGATTGCTAGTCATGACGGTGGCAAACAGGCTCTTGAAACCGTCCAACGCCTTCTAC
CAGTTCTCTGTCAAGCCCACGGACTAACCCCAGCGCAGGTGAGACCATATCTGGTCGAGCCACCCATGAC
CAAAATCCCTTAACGTGAGTTACGCGTCGTTCCACTGAGCGTCAGACCCCGTAGAAAAGATCAAAGGATC
TTCTTGAGATCCTTTTTTTCTGCGCGTAATCTGCTGCTTGCAAACAAAAAAACCACCGCTACCAGCGGTG
GTTTGTTTGCCGGATCAAGAGCTACCAACTCTTTTTCCGAAGGTAACTGGCTTCAGCAGAGCGCAGATAC
CAAATACTGTTCTTCTAGTGTAGCCGTAGTTAGGCCACCACTTCAAGAACTCTGTAGCACCGCCTACATA
CCTCGCTCTGCTAATCCTGTTACCAGTGGCTGCTGCCAGTGGCGATAAGTCGTGTCTTACCGGGTTGGAC
TCAAGACGATAGTTACCGGATAAGGCGCAGCGGTCGGGCTGAACGGGGGGTTCGTGCACACAGCCCAGCT
TGGAGCGAACGACCTACACCGAACTGAGATACCTACAGCGTGAGCTATGAGAAAGCGCCACGCTTCCCGA
AGGGAGAAAGGCGGACAGGTATCCGGTAAGCGGCAGGGTCGGAACAGGAGAGCGCACGAGGGAGCTTCCA
GGGGGAAACGCCTGGTATCTTTATAGTCCTGTCGGGTTTCGCCACCTCTGACTTGAGCGTCGATTTTTGT
GATGCTCGTCAGGGGGGCGGAGCCTATGGAAAAACGCCAGCAACGCGGCCTTTTTACGGTTCCTGGCCTT
TTGCTGGCCTTTTGCTCACATGTTCTTTCCTGCGTTATCCACAGAATCAGGGGATAACGCAGGAAAGAAC
ATGAATTAATTCTCATGT
