>Addgene plasmid #173296 | RVD-CC1 | depositor partial sequence | sequence record 336251 | RVD flanked by two Bsa I sites
GGTCTCGCCCCGGAGCAGGTGGTGGCCATCGCTAGTCATGACGGTGGCAAACAGGCTCTTGAAACCGTCC
AACGCCTTCTACCAGTTCTCTGTCAAGCCCACGGACTAACCCCAGCGCAAGTTGTAGCGATTGCTAGTCA
TGACGGTGGCAAACAGGCTCTTGAAACCGTCCAACGCCTTCTACCAGTTCTCTGTCAAGCCCACGGACTA
ACCCCAGCGCAGGTGAGACC
